Addgene plasmid #185911: pCMV-T7-ABE8e-nSpG-P2A-EGFP (KAC984)
Purpose: pCMV and pT7 plasmid encoding human codon optimized ABE8e A-to-G base editor with nickase SpG(D10A/D1135L/S1136W/G1218K/E1219Q/R1335Q/T1337R) and P2A-EGFP
Depositing lab: Benjamin Kleinstiver. Publication: Optimization of base editors for the functional correction of SMN2 as a treatment for spinal muscular atrophy. Alves CRR, Ha LL, Yaworski R, Sutton ER, Lazzarotto CR, Christie KA, Reilly A, Beauvais A, Doll RM, de la Cruz D, Maguire CA, Swoboda KJ, Tsai SQ, Kothary R, Kleinstiver BP. Nat Biomed Eng. 2023 Dec 6. doi: 10.1038/s41551-023-01132-z. PubMed 38057426.
Backbone
  Vector backbone: pCMV_ABEmax_P2A_GFP
  Backbone manufacturer: Addgene Plasmid #112101
  Vector type: Mammalian Expression ; in vitro transcription; T7 promoter
Growth in bacteria
  Bacterial resistance: Ampicillin, 100 μg/mL
  Growth temperature: 37°C
  Growth strain: DH5alpha
  Copy number: High Copy
Gene/Insert
  Gene/Insert name: human codon optimized ABE8e-nSpG-P2A-EGFP (alt name: KAC984)
  Species: Synthetic
  Mutation: nSpG=D10A/D1135L/S1136W/G1218K/E1219Q/R1335Q/T1337R
  Promoter: CMV and T7
  Tag / fusion protein: BPNLS (N terminal on insert); BPNLS-3xFLAG-P2A-EGFP (C terminal on insert)
  Cloning method: Gibson Cloning
  Sequencing primers: 5′ oBK6928-CCAAGTCTCCACCCCATTGACG; 3′ oBK219-GGGAGTGGCACCTTCCAGGGTC
Terms and licenses: Academic/Nonprofit Terms; Industry Terms: Not Available to Industry
Depositor comments: Please visit https://www.biorxiv.org/content/10.1101/2023.01.20.524978v1 for bioRxiv preprint.
How to cite: pCMV-T7-ABE8e-nSpG-P2A-EGFP (KAC984) was a gift from Benjamin Kleinstiver (Addgene plasmid # 185911 ; http://n2t.net/addgene:185911 ; RRID:Addgene_185911)
