[The description below was written by a language model from this plasmid's Addgene catalogue record and pLannotate feature annotations shown in this document.]
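Description:
pCMV-T7-ABE8e-nSpG-P2A-EGFP (KAC984) is a roughly 9 kb mammalian expression plasmid that also serves as a template for in vitro transcription. It was built by Gibson assembly on the pCMV_ABEmax_P2A_GFP backbone. It is propagated in E. coli through a high-copy ColE1/pUC-type origin and selected with ampicillin via the β-lactamase gene. The remaining bacterial elements in the feature table (lac promoter and operator, CAP site, and short lacI, SV40 promoter, MCS and bom fragments) are backbone remnants with no evident role in the payload.

The payload is a single human codon-optimized open reading frame placed behind the CMV enhancer and promoter, with a T7 promoter immediately downstream. The same coding sequence can therefore be expressed after transfection or transcribed into mRNA with T7 RNA polymerase. It encodes the ABE8e adenine base editor: an evolved E. coli TadA deaminase domain fused to a nickase form of the SpG variant of Streptococcus pyogenes Cas9. This variant carries D10A together with D1135L, S1136W, G1218K, E1219Q, R1335Q and T1337R. The annotation software labels the Cas9 region as two adjacent dCas9/Cas9 portions, but the record describes one continuous nickase. The fusion is flanked by bipartite nuclear localization signals and carries a C-terminal 3xFLAG tag. This is followed by a P2A self-cleaving peptide and EGFP, so transfected cells co-produce a separate fluorescent marker. A bGH polyadenylation signal terminates the transcript.

No guide RNA cassette is annotated, so the guide must be supplied separately. The construct is used for A-to-G base editing, and the associated publication concerns optimizing base editors to correct SMN2 as a treatment approach for spinal muscular atrophy.
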