Features (pLannotate 1.2.2; 18 found; start..end, strand, type, name):
    132..335     +  promoter       CMV promoter: human cytomegalovirus (CMV) immediate early promoter
    377..395     +  promoter       T7 promoter: promoter for bacteriophage T7 RNA polymerase
    466..957     +  CDS            tadA: TADA_ECOLI - Also known as yfhC. Experimental evidence at protein level: Swiss-Prot protein existence level 1. Catalyzes the deamination of adenosine to inosine at the wobble position 34 of tRNA(Arg2). Essential for cell viability. From Escherichia coli (strain K12).
   1060..2661    +  CDS            dCas9(N): N-terminal portion of catalytically inactive Streptococcus pyogenes dCas9 carrying the D10A mutation (Zetsche et al., 2015)
   2662..5156    +  CDS            Cas9(C) (fragment): C-terminal portion of Streptococcus pyogenes Cas9 (Zetsche et al., 2015)
   5290..6006    +  CDS            EGFP: EGFP is a basic (constitutively fluorescent) green fluorescent protein published in 1996, derived from Aequorea victoria. It is reported to be a rapidly-maturing weak dimer with moderate acid sensitivity.
   6094..6318    +  polyA_signal   bGH poly(A) signal: bovine growth hormone polyadenylation signal
   6322..6343    +  promoter       SV40 promoter (fragment): SV40 enhancer and early promoter
   6348..6364    +  misc_feature   MCS (fragment): pBluescript multiple cloning site
   6413..6429    -  protein_bind   lac operator: The lac repressor binds to the lac operator to inhibit transcription in E. coli. This inhibition can be relieved by adding lactose or isopropyl-β-D-thiogalactopyranoside (IPTG). lac repressor encoded by lacI
   6437..6467    -  promoter       lac promoter: promoter for the E. coli lac operon
   6482..6503    -  protein_bind   CAP binding site: CAP binding activates transcription in the presence of cAMP. E. coli catabolite activator protein
   6516..6608    -  CDS            lacI (fragment): lac repressor; lacI; The lac repressor binds to the lac operator to inhibit transcription in E. coli. This inhibition can be relieved by adding lactose or isopropyl-β-D-thiogalactopyranoside (IPTG).
   6791..7379    -  rep_origin     ori: high-copy-number ColE1/pMB1/pBR322/pUC origin of replication
   7550..8410    -  CDS            AmpR: β-lactamase; bla; confers resistance to ampicillin, carbenicillin, and related antibiotics
   8411..8515    -  promoter       AmpR promoter: bla
   8586..8630    -  misc_feature   bom (fragment): basis of mobility region from pBR322
   8785..131     +  enhancer       CMV enhancer (across the origin): human cytomegalovirus immediate early enhancer
>Addgene plasmid #185911 | pCMV-T7-ABE8e-nSpG-P2A-EGFP (KAC984) | addgene full sequence | sequence record 367364 | Addgene NGS Result
ATATGCCAAGTACGCCCCCTATTGACGTCAATGACGGTAAATGGCCCGCCTGGCATTATGCCCAGTACAT
GACCTTATGGGACTTTCCTACTTGGCAGTACATCTACGTATTAGTCATCGCTATTACCATGGTGATGCGG
TTTTGGCAGTACATCAATGGGCGTGGATAGCGGTTTGACTCACGGGGATTTCCAAGTCTCCACCCCATTG
ACGTCAATGGGAGTTTGTTTTGGCACCAAAATCAACGGGACTTTCCAAAATGTCGTAACAACTCCGCCCC
ATTGACGCAAATGGGCGGTAGGCGTGTACGGTGGGAGGTCTATATAAGCAGAGCTGGTTTAGTGAACCGT
CAGATCCGCTAGAGATCCGCGGCCGCTAATACGACTCACTATAGGGAGAGCCGCCACCATGAAACGGACA
GCCGACGGAAGCGAGTTCGAGTCACCAAAGAAGAAGCGGAAAGTCTCTGAGGTGGAGTTTTCCCACGAGT
ACTGGATGAGACATGCCCTGACCCTGGCCAAGAGGGCACGCGATGAGAGGGAGGTGCCTGTGGGAGCCGT
GCTGGTGCTGAACAATAGAGTGATCGGCGAGGGCTGGAACAGAGCCATCGGCCTGCACGACCCAACAGCC
CATGCCGAAATTATGGCCCTGAGACAGGGCGGCCTGGTCATGCAGAACTACAGACTGATTGACGCCACCC
TGTACGTGACATTCGAGCCTTGCGTGATGTGCGCCGGCGCCATGATCCACTCTAGGATCGGCCGCGTGGT
GTTTGGCGTGAGGAACAGCAAAAGAGGCGCCGCAGGCTCCCTGATGAACGTGCTGAACTACCCCGGCATG
AATCACCGCGTCGAAATTACCGAGGGAATCCTGGCAGATGAATGTGCCGCCCTGCTGTGCGATTTCTACC
GGATGCCTAGACAGGTGTTCAATGCTCAGAAGAAGGCCCAGAGCTCCATCAACTCCGGAGGATCTAGCGG
AGGCTCCTCTGGCTCTGAGACACCTGGCACAAGCGAGAGCGCAACACCTGAAAGCAGCGGGGGCAGCAGC
GGGGGGTCAGACAAGAAGTACAGCATCGGCCTGGCCATCGGCACCAACTCTGTGGGCTGGGCCGTGATCA
CCGACGAGTACAAGGTGCCCAGCAAGAAATTCAAGGTGCTGGGCAACACCGACCGGCACAGCATCAAGAA
GAACCTGATCGGAGCCCTGCTGTTCGACAGCGGCGAAACAGCCGAGGCCACCCGGCTGAAGAGAACCGCC
AGAAGAAGATACACCAGACGGAAGAACCGGATCTGCTATCTGCAAGAGATCTTCAGCAACGAGATGGCCA
AGGTGGACGACAGCTTCTTCCACAGACTGGAAGAGTCCTTCCTGGTGGAAGAGGATAAGAAGCACGAGCG
GCACCCCATCTTCGGCAACATCGTGGACGAGGTGGCCTACCACGAGAAGTACCCCACCATCTACCACCTG
AGAAAGAAACTGGTGGACAGCACCGACAAGGCCGACCTGCGGCTGATCTATCTGGCCCTGGCCCACATGA
TCAAGTTCCGGGGCCACTTCCTGATCGAGGGCGACCTGAACCCCGACAACAGCGACGTGGACAAGCTGTT
CATCCAGCTGGTGCAGACCTACAACCAGCTGTTCGAGGAAAACCCCATCAACGCCAGCGGCGTGGACGCC
AAGGCCATCCTGTCTGCCAGACTGAGCAAGAGCAGACGGCTGGAAAATCTGATCGCCCAGCTGCCCGGCG
AGAAGAAGAATGGCCTGTTCGGAAACCTGATTGCCCTGAGCCTGGGCCTGACCCCCAACTTCAAGAGCAA
CTTCGACCTGGCCGAGGATGCCAAACTGCAGCTGAGCAAGGACACCTACGACGACGACCTGGACAACCTG
CTGGCCCAGATCGGCGACCAGTACGCCGACCTGTTTCTGGCCGCCAAGAACCTGTCCGACGCCATCCTGC
TGAGCGACATCCTGAGAGTGAACACCGAGATCACCAAGGCCCCCCTGAGCGCCTCTATGATCAAGAGATA
CGACGAGCACCACCAGGACCTGACCCTGCTGAAAGCTCTCGTGCGGCAGCAGCTGCCTGAGAAGTACAAA
GAGATTTTCTTCGACCAGAGCAAGAACGGCTACGCCGGCTACATTGACGGCGGAGCCAGCCAGGAAGAGT
TCTACAAGTTCATCAAGCCCATCCTGGAAAAGATGGACGGCACCGAGGAACTGCTCGTGAAGCTGAACAG
AGAGGACCTGCTGCGGAAGCAGCGGACCTTCGACAACGGCAGCATCCCCCACCAGATCCACCTGGGAGAG
CTGCACGCCATTCTGCGGCGGCAGGAAGATTTTTACCCATTCCTGAAGGACAACCGGGAAAAGATCGAGA
AGATCCTGACCTTCCGCATCCCCTACTACGTGGGCCCTCTGGCCAGGGGAAACAGCAGATTCGCCTGGAT
GACCAGAAAGAGCGAGGAAACCATCACCCCCTGGAACTTCGAGGAAGTGGTGGACAAGGGCGCTTCCGCC
CAGAGCTTCATCGAGCGGATGACCAACTTCGATAAGAACCTGCCCAACGAGAAGGTGCTGCCCAAGCACA
GCCTGCTGTACGAGTACTTCACCGTGTATAACGAGCTGACCAAAGTGAAATACGTGACCGAGGGAATGAG
AAAGCCCGCCTTCCTGAGCGGCGAGCAGAAAAAGGCCATCGTGGACCTGCTGTTCAAGACCAACCGGAAA
GTGACCGTGAAGCAGCTGAAAGAGGACTACTTCAAGAAAATCGAGTGCTTCGACTCCGTGGAAATCTCCG
GCGTGGAAGATCGGTTCAACGCCTCCCTGGGCACATACCACGATCTGCTGAAAATTATCAAGGACAAGGA
CTTCCTGGACAATGAGGAAAACGAGGACATTCTGGAAGATATCGTGCTGACCCTGACACTGTTTGAGGAC
AGAGAGATGATCGAGGAACGGCTGAAAACCTATGCCCACCTGTTCGACGACAAAGTGATGAAGCAGCTGA
AGCGGCGGAGATACACCGGCTGGGGCAGGCTGAGCCGGAAGCTGATCAACGGCATCCGGGACAAGCAGTC
CGGCAAGACAATCCTGGATTTCCTGAAGTCCGACGGCTTCGCCAACAGAAACTTCATGCAGCTGATCCAC
GACGACAGCCTGACCTTTAAAGAGGACATCCAGAAAGCCCAGGTGTCCGGCCAGGGCGATAGCCTGCACG
AGCACATTGCCAATCTGGCCGGCAGCCCCGCCATTAAGAAGGGCATCCTGCAGACAGTGAAGGTGGTGGA
CGAGCTCGTGAAAGTGATGGGCCGGCACAAGCCCGAGAACATCGTGATCGAAATGGCCAGAGAGAACCAG
ACCACCCAGAAGGGACAGAAGAACAGCCGCGAGAGAATGAAGCGGATCGAAGAGGGCATCAAAGAGCTGG
GCAGCCAGATCCTGAAAGAACACCCCGTGGAAAACACCCAGCTGCAGAACGAGAAGCTGTACCTGTACTA
CCTGCAGAATGGGCGGGATATGTACGTGGACCAGGAACTGGACATCAACCGGCTGTCCGACTACGATGTG
GACCATATCGTGCCTCAGAGCTTTCTGAAGGACGACTCCATCGACAACAAGGTGCTGACCAGAAGCGACA
AGAACCGGGGCAAGAGCGACAACGTGCCCTCCGAAGAGGTCGTGAAGAAGATGAAGAACTACTGGCGGCA
GCTGCTGAACGCCAAGCTGATTACCCAGAGAAAGTTCGACAATCTGACCAAGGCCGAGAGAGGCGGCCTG
AGCGAACTGGATAAGGCCGGCTTCATCAAGAGACAGCTGGTGGAAACCCGGCAGATCACAAAGCACGTGG
CACAGATCCTGGACTCCCGGATGAACACTAAGTACGACGAGAATGACAAGCTGATCCGGGAAGTGAAAGT
GATCACCCTGAAGTCCAAGCTGGTGTCCGATTTCCGGAAGGATTTCCAGTTTTACAAAGTGCGCGAGATC
AACAACTACCACCACGCCCACGACGCCTACCTGAACGCCGTCGTGGGAACCGCCCTGATCAAAAAGTACC
CTAAGCTGGAAAGCGAGTTCGTGTACGGCGACTACAAGGTGTACGACGTGCGGAAGATGATCGCCAAGAG
CGAGCAGGAAATCGGCAAGGCTACCGCCAAGTACTTCTTCTACAGCAACATCATGAACTTTTTCAAGACC
GAGATTACCCTGGCCAACGGCGAGATCCGGAAGCGGCCTCTGATCGAGACAAACGGCGAAACCGGGGAGA
TCGTGTGGGATAAGGGCCGGGATTTTGCCACCGTGCGGAAAGTGCTGAGCATGCCCCAAGTGAATATCGT
GAAAAAGACCGAGGTGCAGACAGGCGGCTTCAGCAAAGAGTCTATCCTGCCCAAGAGGAACAGCGATAAG
CTGATCGCCAGAAAGAAGGACTGGGACCCTAAGAAGTACGGCGGCTTCCTGTGGCCCACCGTGGCCTATT
CTGTGCTGGTGGTGGCCAAAGTGGAAAAGGGCAAGTCCAAGAAACTGAAGAGTGTGAAAGAGCTGCTGGG
GATCACCATCATGGAAAGAAGCAGCTTCGAGAAGAATCCCATCGACTTTCTGGAAGCCAAGGGCTACAAA
GAAGTGAAAAAGGACCTGATCATCAAGCTGCCTAAGTACTCCCTGTTCGAGCTGGAAAACGGCCGGAAGA
GAATGCTGGCCTCTGCCAAGCAGCTGCAGAAGGGAAACGAACTGGCCCTGCCCTCCAAATATGTGAACTT
CCTGTACCTGGCCAGCCACTATGAGAAGCTGAAGGGCTCCCCCGAGGATAATGAGCAGAAACAGCTGTTT
GTGGAACAGCACAAGCACTACCTGGACGAGATCATCGAGCAGATCAGCGAGTTCTCCAAGAGAGTGATCC
TGGCCGACGCTAATCTGGACAAAGTGCTGTCCGCCTACAACAAGCACCGGGATAAGCCCATCAGAGAGCA
GGCCGAGAATATCATCCACCTGTTTACCCTGACCAATCTGGGAGCCCCTGCCGCCTTCAAGTACTTTGAC
ACCACCATCGACCGGAAGCAGTACAGAAGCACCAAAGAGGTGCTGGACGCCACCCTGATCCACCAGAGCA
TCACCGGCCTGTACGAGACACGGATCGACCTGTCTCAGCTGGGAGGTGACTCTGGCGGCTCAAAAAGAAC
CGCCGACGGCAGCGAATTCGAGCCCAAGAAGAAGAGGAAAGTCGGAAGCGGAGCTACTAACTTCAGCCTG
CTGAAGCAGGCTGGAGACGTGGAGGAGAACCCTGGACCTATGGTGAGCAAGGGCGAGGAGCTGTTCACCG
GGGTGGTGCCCATCCTGGTCGAGCTGGACGGCGACGTAAACGGCCACAAGTTCAGCGTGTCCGGCGAGGG
CGAGGGCGATGCCACCTACGGCAAGCTGACCCTGAAGTTCATCTGCACCACCGGCAAGCTGCCCGTGCCC
TGGCCCACCCTCGTGACCACCCTGACCTATGGAGTGCAGTGCTTCAGCCGCTACCCCGACCACATGAAGC
AGCACGACTTCTTCAAGTCCGCCATGCCCGAAGGCTACGTCCAGGAGCGCACCATCTTCTTCAAGGACGA
CGGCAACTACAAGACCCGCGCCGAGGTGAAGTTCGAGGGCGACACCCTGGTGAACCGCATCGAGCTGAAG
GGCATCGACTTCAAGGAGGACGGCAACATCCTGGGGCACAAGCTGGAGTACAACTACAACAGCCACAACG
TCTATATCATGGCCGACAAGCAGAAGAACGGCATCAAGGTGAACTTCAAGATCCGCCACAACATCGAGGA
CGGCAGCGTGCAGCTCGCCGACCACTACCAGCAGAACACCCCCATCGGCGACGGCCCCGTGCTGCTGCCC
GACAACCACTACCTGAGCACCCAGTCCGCCCTGAGCAAAGACCCCAACGAGAAGCGCGATCACATGGTCC
TGCTGGAGTTCGTGACCGCCGCCGGGATCACTCTCGGCATGGACGAGCTGTACAAGTCTGGTGGTTCTCC
CAAGAAGAAGAGGAAAGTCTAACCGGTCATCATCACCATCACCATTGAGTTTAAACCCGCTGATCAGCCT
CGACTGTGCCTTCTAGTTGCCAGCCATCTGTTGTTTGCCCCTCCCCCGTGCCTTCCTTGACCCTGGAAGG
TGCCACTCCCACTGTCCTTTCCTAATAAAATGAGGAAATTGCATCGCATTGTCTGAGTAGGTGTCATTCT
ATTCTGGGGGGTGGGGTGGGGCAGGACAGCAAGGGGGAGGATTGGGAAGACAATAGCAGGCATGCTGGGG
ATGCGGTGGGCTCTATGGCTTCTGAGGCGGAAAGAACCAGCTGGGGCTCGATACCGTCGACCTCTAGCTA
GAGCTTGGCGTAATCATGGTCATAGCTGTTTCCTGTGTGAAATTGTTATCCGCTCACAATTCCACACAAC
ATACGAGCCGGAAGCATAAAGTGTAAAGCCTAGGGTGCCTAATGAGTGAGCTAACTCACATTAATTGCGT
TGCGCTCACTGCCCGCTTTCCAGTCGGGAAACCTGTCGTGCCAGCTGCATTAATGAATCGGCCAACGCGC
GGGGAGAGGCGGTTTGCGTATTGGGCGCTCTTCCGCTTCCTCGCTCACTGACTCGCTGCGCTCGGTCGTT
CGGCTGCGGCGAGCGGTATCAGCTCACTCAAAGGCGGTAATACGGTTATCCACAGAATCAGGGGATAACG
CAGGAAAGAACATGTGAGCAAAAGGCCAGCAAAAGGCCAGGAACCGTAAAAAGGCCGCGTTGCTGGCGTT
TTTCCATAGGCTCCGCCCCCCTGACGAGCATCACAAAAATCGACGCTCAAGTCAGAGGTGGCGAAACCCG
ACAGGACTATAAAGATACCAGGCGTTTCCCCCTGGAAGCTCCCTCGTGCGCTCTCCTGTTCCGACCCTGC
CGCTTACCGGATACCTGTCCGCCTTTCTCCCTTCGGGAAGCGTGGCGCTTTCTCATAGCTCACGCTGTAG
GTATCTCAGTTCGGTGTAGGTCGTTCGCTCCAAGCTGGGCTGTGTGCACGAACCCCCCGTTCAGCCCGAC
CGCTGCGCCTTATCCGGTAACTATCGTCTTGAGTCCAACCCGGTAAGACACGACTTATCGCCACTGGCAG
CAGCCACTGGTAACAGGATTAGCAGAGCGAGGTATGTAGGCGGTGCTACAGAGTTCTTGAAGTGGTGGCC
TAACTACGGCTACACTAGAAGAACAGTATTTGGTATCTGCGCTCTGCTGAAGCCAGTTACCTTCGGAAAA
AGAGTTGGTAGCTCTTGATCCGGCAAACAAACCACCGCTGGTAGCGGTGGTTTTTTTGTTTGCAAGCAGC
AGATTACGCGCAGAAAAAAAGGATCTCAAGAAGATCCTTTGATCTTTTCTACGGGGTCTGACACTCAGTG
GAACGAAAACTCACGTTAAGGGATTTTGGTCATGAGATTATCAAAAAGGATCTTCACCTAGATCCTTTTA
AATTAAAAATGAAGTTTTAAATCAATCTAAAGTATATATGAGTAAACTTGGTCTGACAGTTACCAATGCT
TAATCAGTGAGGCACCTATCTCAGCGATCTGTCTATTTCGTTCATCCATAGTTGCCTGACTCCCCGTCGT
GTAGATAACTACGATACGGGAGGGCTTACCATCTGGCCCCAGTGCTGCAATGATACCGCGAGACCCACGC
TCACCGGCTCCAGATTTATCAGCAATAAACCAGCCAGCCGGAAGGGCCGAGCGCAGAAGTGGTCCTGCAA
CTTTATCCGCCTCCATCCAGTCTATTAATTGTTGCCGGGAAGCTAGAGTAAGTAGTTCGCCAGTTAATAG
TTTGCGCAACGTTGTTGCCATTGCTACAGGCATCGTGGTGTCACGCTCGTCGTTTGGTATGGCTTCATTC
AGCTCCGGTTCCCAACGATCAAGGCGAGTTACATGATCCCCCATGTTGTGCAAAAAAGCGGTTAGCTCCT
TCGGTCCTCCGATCGTTGTCAGAAGTAAGTTGGCCGCAGTGTTATCACTCATGGTTATGGCAGCACTGCA
TAATTCTCTTACTGTCATGCCATCCGTAAGATGCTTTTCTGTGACTGGTGAGTACTCAACCAAGTCATTC
TGAGAATAGTGTATGCGGCGACCGAGTTGCTCTTGCCCGGCGTCAATACGGGATAATACCGCGCCACATA
GCAGAACTTTAAAAGTGCTCATCATTGGAAAACGTTCTTCGGGGCGAAAACTCTCAAGGATCTTACCGCT
GTTGAGATCCAGTTCGATGTAACCCACTCGTGCACCCAACTGATCTTCAGCATCTTTTACTTTCACCAGC
GTTTCTGGGTGAGCAAAAACAGGAAGGCAAAATGCCGCAAAAAAGGGAATAAGGGCGACACGGAAATGTT
GAATACTCATACTCTTCCTTTTTCAATATTATTGAAGCATTTATCAGGGTTATTGTCTCATGAGCGGATA
CATATTTGAATGTATTTAGAAAAATAAACAAATAGGGGTTCCGCGCACATTTCCCCGAAAAGTGCCACCT
GACGTCGACGGATCGGGAGATCGATCTCCCGATCCCCTAGGGTCGACTCTCAGTACAATCTGCTCTGATG
CCGCATAGTTAAGCCAGTATCTGCTCCCTGCTTGTGTGTTGGAGGTCGCTGAGTAGTGCGCGAGCAAAAT
TTAAGCTACAACAAGGCAAGGCTTGACCGACAATTGCATGAAGAATCTGCTTAGGGTTAGGCGTTTTGCG
CTGCTTCGCGATGTACGGGCCAGATATACGCGTTGACATTGATTATTGACTAGTTATTAATAGTAATCAA
TTACGGGGTCATTAGTTCATAGCCCATATATGGAGTTCCGCGTTACATAACTTACGGTAAATGGCCCGCC
TGGCTGACCGCCCAACGACCCCCGCCCATTGACGTCAATAATGACGTATGTTCCCATAGTAACGCCAATA
GGGACTTTCCATTGACGTCAATGGGTGGAGTATTTACGGTAAACTGCCCACTTGGCAGTACATCAAGTGT
ATC
